Addgene plasmid #82111: pDONR223_EIF2A_WT
Purpose: Gateway Donor vector containing EIF2A , part of the Target Accelerator Plasmid Collection.
Depositing lab: Jesse Boehm & William Hahn & David Root. Depositing organization: Broad Institute. Publication: Systematic Functional Interrogation of Rare Cancer Variants Identifies Oncogenic Alleles. Kim E, Ilic N, Shrestha Y, Zou L, Kamburov A, Zhu C, Yang X, Lubonja R, Tran N, Nguyen C, Lawrence MS, Piccioni F, Bagul M, Doench JG, Chouinard CR, Wu X, Hogstrom L, Natoli T, Tamayo P, Horn H, Corsello SM, Lage K, Root DE, Subramanian A, Golub TR, Getz G, Boehm JS, Hahn WC. Cancer Discov. 2016 Jul;6(7):714-26. doi: 10.1158/2159-8290.CD-16-0160. Epub 2016 May 4. PubMed 27147599.
Backbone
  Vector backbone: pDONR223
  Backbone manufacturer: Invitrogen
  Backbone size w/o insert (bp): 2790
  Vector type: Gateway Entry vector
Growth in bacteria
  Bacterial resistance: Spectinomycin, 50 μg/mL
  Growth temperature: 37°C
  Growth strain: DH5alpha
  Copy number: High Copy
Gene/Insert
  Gene/Insert name: EIF2A (alt name: NM_032025.4)
  Species: H. sapiens (human)
  Mutation: WT
  Entrez Gene: EIF2A (a.k.a. CDA02, EIF-2A, MST089, MSTP004, MSTP089)
  Promoter: None
  Cloning method: Gateway Cloning
  Sequencing primers: 5′ M13pUC-fwd; 3′ M13-Rev
Terms and licenses: Academic/Nonprofit Terms; Industry Terms: Not Available to Industry
Depositor comments: Closed state: stop codon immediately follows insert Supporting reference: Systematic morphological profiling of human gene and allele function via Cell Painting. Rohban MH, et al. Elife. 2017, Mar 18;6. pii: e24060. PubMed PMID 28315521
How to cite: pDONR223_EIF2A_WT was a gift from Jesse Boehm & William Hahn & David Root (Addgene plasmid # 82111 ; http://n2t.net/addgene:82111 ; RRID:Addgene_82111)
