[The description below was written by a language model from this plasmid's Addgene catalogue record and pLannotate feature annotations shown in this document.]
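Description:
pDONR223_EIF2A_WT is a Gateway entry clone built on the Invitrogen pDONR223 backbone and carrying the wild-type human EIF2A open reading frame (reference transcript NM_032025.4). It is a bacterial propagation plasmid of about 4.55 kb in the sequenced record. It replicates from a high-copy ColE1/pUC-type origin and is selected with spectinomycin through the aadA aminoglycoside adenylyltransferase gene (SmR). That marker sits downstream of a class 1 integron Pc promoter fragment and a short remnant of a gentamicin resistance gene. The annotation also picks up rrnB T1 and T2 terminators upstream of the cloning site, which insulate the insert from read-through transcription. Small lacI and lacZα fragments appear as well and are backbone remnants rather than functional genes.

The EIF2A coding sequence spans roughly 1.75 kb and encodes a translation initiation factor that directs methionyl-tRNAi to 40S ribosomal subunits in a codon-dependent manner. It is flanked by two attL recombination sites in opposite orientations. The automated annotation labels both as attL3, so the exact attL variants cannot be confirmed from this table. These sites allow the ORF to be moved by LR Clonase recombination into any compatible destination vector. The record lists no promoter for the insert, so expression depends on the destination vector. A T7 promoter lies just beyond the 3′ attL site on the opposite strand. The clone is in the "closed" configuration, with a stop codon immediately after the ORF, so it yields native or N-terminally tagged protein rather than C-terminal fusions. It belongs to the Target Accelerator Plasmid Collection and serves as the wild-type reference allele for systematic functional studies of cancer-associated gene variants.
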