Features (pLannotate 1.2.2; 12 found; start..end, strand, type, name):
    121..213     +  CDS            lacI (fragment): lac repressor; lacI; The lac repressor binds to the lac operator to inhibit transcription in E. coli. This inhibition can be relieved by adding lactose or isopropyl-β-D-thiogalactopyranoside (IPTG).
    268..295     -  terminator     rrnB T2 terminator: transcription terminator T2 from the E. coli rrnB gene
    427..470     +  terminator     rrnB T1 terminator: Escherichia coli rrnB; transcription terminator T1 from the E. coli rrnB gene
    517..553     -  CDS            lacZα (fragment): LacZα fragment of β-galactosidase; lacZ fragment
    570..665     +  protein_bind   attL3: mutant version of attL; recombination site for the Gateway® LR reaction LR Clonase™
    671..2425    +  CDS            EIF2A: EIF2A_HUMAN - Experimental evidence at protein level: Swiss-Prot protein existence level 1. Functions in the early steps of protein synthesis of a small number of specific mRNAs. Acts by directing the binding of methionyl- tRNAi to 40S ribosomal subunits. In contrast to the eIF-2 complex, it binds methionyl-tRNAi to 40S subunits in a codon-dependent manner, whereas the eIF-2 complex binds methionyl-tRNAi to 40S subunits in a GTP-dependent manner. From Homo sapiens (Human).
   2433..2528    -  protein_bind   attL3: mutant version of attL; recombination site for the Gateway® LR reaction LR Clonase™
   2547..2565    -  promoter       T7 promoter: promoter for bacteriophage T7 RNA polymerase
   2755..2778    +  promoter       Pc promoter (fragment): intI1 (promoter lies within the coding sequence); class 1 integron promoter
   2954..3010    +  CDS            GmR (fragment): gentamycin acetyltransferase; aacC1; confers resistance to gentamycin
   3017..3808    +  CDS            SmR: aminoglycoside adenylyltransferase (Murphy, 1985); aadA; confers resistance to spectinomycin and streptomycin
   3901..4489    +  rep_origin     ori: high-copy-number ColE1/pMB1/pBR322/pUC origin of replication
>Addgene plasmid #82111 | pDONR223_EIF2A_WT | addgene full sequence | sequence record 164578 | Addgene NGS Result
CTTTCCTGCGTTATCCCCTGATTCTGTGGATAACCGTATTACCGCCTTTGAGTGAGCTGATACCGCTCGC
CGCAGCCGAACGACCGAGCGCAGCGAGTCAGTGAGCGAGGAAGCGGAAGAGCGCCCAATACGCAAACCGC
CTCTCCCCGCGCGTTGGCCGATTCATTAATGCAGCTGGCACGACAGGTTTCCCGACTGGAAAGCGGGCAG
TGAGCGCAACGCAATTAATACGCGTACCGCTAGCCAGGAAGAGTTTGTAGAAACGCAAAAAGGCCATCCG
TCAGGATGGCCTTCTGCTTAGTTTGATGCCTGGCAGTTTATGGCGGGCGTCCTGCCCGCCACCCTCCGGG
CCGTTGCTTCACAACGTTCAAATCCGCTCCCGGCGGATTTGTCCTACTCAGGAGAGCGTTCACCGACAAA
CAACAGATAAAACGAAAGGCCCAGTCTTCCGACTGAGCCTTTCGTTTTATTTGATGCCTGGCAGTTCCCT
ACTCTCGCGTTAACGCTAGCATGGATGTTTTCCCAGTCACGACGTTGTAAAACGACGGCCAGTCTTAAGC
TCGGGCCCCAAATAATGATTTTATTTTGACTGATAGTGACCTGTTCGTTGCAACAAATTGATGAGCAATG
CTTTTTTATAATGCCAACTTTGTACAAAAAAGTTGGCACCATGGCGCCGTCCACGCCGCTCTTGACAGTC
CGAGGATCAGAAGGACTGTACATGGTGAATGGACCACCACATTTTACAGAAAGCACAGTGTTTCCAAGGG
AATCTGGGAAGAATTGCAAAGTCTGTATCTTTAGTAAGGATGGGACCTTGTTTGCCTGGGGCAATGGAGA
AAAAGTAAATATTATCAGTGTCACTAACAAGGGACTACTGCACTCCTTCGACCTCCTGAAGGCAGTTTGC
CTTGAATTCTCACCCAAAAATACTGTCCTGGCAACGTGGCAGCCTTACACTACTTCTAAAGATGGCACAG
CTGGGATACCCAACCTACAACTTTATGATGTGAAAACTGGGACATGTTTGAAATCTTTCATCCAGAAAAA
AATGCAAAATTGGTGTCCATCCTGGTCAGAAGATGAAACTCTTTGTGCCCGCAATGTTAACAATGAAGTT
CACTTCTTTGAAAACAACAATTTTAACACAATTGCAAATAAATTGCATTTGCAAAAAATTAATGATTTTG
TATTATCACCTGGACCCCAACCATACAAGGTGGCTGTCTATGTTCCAGGAAGTAAAGGTGCACCTTCATT
TGTTAGATTATATCAGTACCCCAACTTTGCTGGACCTCATGCAGCTTTAGCTAATAAAAGTTTCTTTAAG
GCAGATAAAGTTACAATGCTGTGGAATAAAAAAGCTACTGCTGTGTTGGTAATAGCTAGCACAGATGTTG
ACAAGACAGGAGCTTCCTACTATGGAGAACAAACTCTACACTACATTGCAACAAATGGAGAAAGTGCTGT
AGTGCAATTACCAAAAAATGGCCCCATTTATGATGTAGTTTGGAATTCTAGTTCTACTGAGTTTTGTGCT
GTATATGGTTTTATGCCTGCCAAAGCGACAATTTTCAACTTGAAATGTGATCCTGTATTTGACTTTGGAA
CTGGTCCTCGTAATGCAGCCTACTATAGCCCTCATGGACATATATTAGTATTAGCTGGATTTGGAAATCT
GAGGGGACAAATGGAAGTGTGGGATGTGAAAAACTACAAACTTATTTCTAAACCGGTGGCTTCTGATTCT
ACATATTTTGCTTGGTGCCCGGATGGTGAGCATATTTTAACAGCTACATGTGCTCCCAGGTTACGGGTTA
ATAATGGATACAAAATTTGGCATTATACTGGCTCTATCTTGCACAAGTATGATGTGCCATCAAATGCAGA
ATTATGGCAGGTTTCTTGGCAGCCATTTTTGGATGGAATATTTCCAGCAAAAACAATAACTTACCAAGCA
GTTCCAAGTGAAGTACCCAATGAGGAACCTAAAGTTGCAACAGCTTATAGACCCCCAGCTTTAAGAAATA
AACCAATCACCAATTCCAAATTGCATGAAGAGGAACCACCTCAGAATATGAAACCACAATCAGGAAACGA
TAAGCCATTATCAAAAACAGCTCTTAAAAATCAAAGGAAGCATGAAGCTAAGAAAGCTGCAAAGCAGGAA
GCAAGAAGTGACAAGAGTCCAGATTTGGCACCTACTCCTGCCCCACAGAGCACACCACGAAACACTGTCT
CTCAGTCAATTTCTGGGGACCCTGAGATAGACAAAAAAATCAAGAACCTAAAGAAGAAACTGAAAGCAAT
CGAACAACTGAAAGAACAAGCAGCAACTGGAAAACAGCTAGAAAAAAATCAGTTGGAGAAAATTCAGAAA
GAAACAGCCCTTCTCCAGGAGCTGGAAGATTTGGAATTGGGTATTTAATTGCCAACTTTCTTGTACAAAG
TTGGCATTATAAGAAAGCATTGCTTATCAATTTGTTGCAACGAACAGGTCACTATCAGTCAAAATAAAAT
CATTATTTGCCATCCAGCTGATATCCCCTATAGTGAGTCGTATTACATGGTCATAGCTGTTTCCTGGCAG
CTCTGGCCCGTGTCTCAAAATCTCTGATGTTACATTGCACAAGATAAAAATATATCATCATGCCTCCTCT
AGACCAGCCAGGACAGAAATGCCTCGACTTCGCTGCTACCCAAGGTTGCCGGGTGACGCACACCGTGGAA
ACGGATGAAGGCACGAACCCAGTGGACATAAGCCTGTTCGGTTCGTAAGCTGTAATGCAAGTAGCGTATG
CGCTCACGCAACTGGTCCAGAACCTTGACCGAACGCAGCGGTGGTAACGGCGCAGTGGCGGTTTTCATGG
CTTGTTATGACTGTTTTTTTGGGGTACAGTCTATGCCTCGGGCATCCAAGCAGCAAGCGCGTTACGCCGT
GGGTCGATGTTTGATGTTATGGAGCAGCAACGATGTTACGCAGCAGGGCAGTCGCCCTAAAACAAAGTTA
AACATTATGAGGGAAGCGGTGATCGCCGAAGTATCGACTCAACTATCAGAGGTAGTTGGCGTCATCGAGC
GCCATCTCGAACCGACGTTGCTGGCCGTACATTTGTACGGCTCCGCAGTGGATGGCGGCCTGAAGCCACA
CAGTGATATTGATTTGCTGGTTACGGTGACCGTAAGGCTTGATGAAACAACGCGGCGAGCTTTGATCAAC
GACCTTTTGGAAACTTCGGCTTCCCCTGGAGAGAGCGAGATTCTCCGCGCTGTAGAAGTCACCATTGTTG
TGCACGACGACATCATTCCGTGGCGTTATCCAGCTAAGCGCGAACTGCAATTTGGAGAATGGCAGCGCAA
TGACATTCTTGCAGGTATCTTCGAGCCAGCCACGATCGACATTGATCTGGCTATCTTGCTGACAAAAGCA
AGAGAACATAGCGTTGCCTTGGTAGGTCCAGCGGCGGAGGAACTCTTTGATCCGGTTCCTGAACAGGATC
TATTTGAGGCGCTAAATGAAACCTTAACGCTATGGAACTCGCCGCCCGACTGGGCTGGCGATGAGCGAAA
TGTAGTGCTTACGTTGTCCCGCATTTGGTACAGCGCAGTAACCGGCAAAATCGCGCCGAAGGATGTCGCT
GCCGACTGGGCAATGGAGCGCCTGCCGGCCCAGTATCAGCCCGTCATACTTGAAGCTAGACAGGCTTATC
TTGGACAAGAAGAAGATCGCTTGGCCTCGCGCGCAGATCAGTTGGAAGAATTTGTCCACTACGTGAAAGG
CGAGATCACCAAGGTAGTCGGCAAATAACCCTCGAGCCACCCATGACCAAAATCCCTTAACGTGAGTTAC
GCGTCGTTCCACTGAGCGTCAGACCCCGTAGAAAAGATCAAAGGATCTTCTTGAGATCCTTTTTTTCTGC
GCGTAATCTGCTGCTTGCAAACAAAAAAACCACCGCTACCAGCGGTGGTTTGTTTGCCGGATCAAGAGCT
ACCAACTCTTTTTCCGAAGGTAACTGGCTTCAGCAGAGCGCAGATACCAAATACTGTTCTTCTAGTGTAG
CCGTAGTTAGGCCACCACTTCAAGAACTCTGTAGCACCGCCTACATACCTCGCTCTGCTAATCCTGTTAC
CAGTGGCTGCTGCCAGTGGCGATAAGTCGTGTCTTACCGGGTTGGACTCAAGACGATAGTTACCGGATAA
GGCGCAGCGGTCGGGCTGAACGGGGGGTTCGTGCACACAGCCCAGCTTGGAGCGAACGACCTACACCGAA
CTGAGATACCTACAGCGTGAGCTATGAGAAAGCGCCACGCTTCCCGAAGGGAGAAAGGCGGACAGGTATC
CGGTAAGCGGCAGGGTCGGAACAGGAGAGCGCACGAGGGAGCTTCCAGGGGGAAACGCCTGGTATCTTTA
TAGTCCTGTCGGGTTTCGCCACCTCTGACTTGAGCGTCGATTTTTGTGATGCTCGTCAGGGGGGCGGAGC
CTATGGAAAAACGCCAGCAACGCGGCCTTTTTACGGTTCCTGGCCTTTTGCTGGCCTTTTGCTCACATGT
T
