>Addgene plasmid #82111 | pDONR223_EIF2A_WT | depositor partial sequence | sequence record 155482 | Insert sequence
ATGGCGCCGTCCACGCCGCTCTTGACAGTCCGAGGATCAGAAGGACTGTACATGGTGAATGGACCACCAC
ATTTTACAGAAAGCACAGTGTTTCCAAGGGAATCTGGGAAGAATTGCAAAGTCTGTATCTTTAGTAAGGA
TGGGACCTTGTTTGCCTGGGGCAATGGAGAAAAAGTAAATATTATCAGTGTCACTAACAAGGGACTACTG
CACTCCTTCGACCTCCTGAAGGCAGTTTGCCTTGAATTCTCACCCAAAAATACTGTCCTGGCAACGTGGC
AGCCTTACACTACTTCTAAAGATGGCACAGCTGGGATACCCAACCTACAACTTTATGATGTGAAAACTGG
GACATGTTTGAAATCTTTCATCCAGAAAAAAATGCAAAATTGGTGTCCATCCTGGTCAGAAGATGAAACT
CTTTGTGCCCGCAATGTTAACAATGAAGTTCACTTCTTTGAAAACAACAATTTTAACACAATTGCAAATA
AATTGCATTTGCAAAAAATTAATGATTTTGTATTATCACCTGGACCCCAACCATACAAGGTGGCTGTCTA
TGTTCCAGGAAGTAAAGGTGCACCTTCATTTGTTAGATTATATCAGTACCCCAACTTTGCTGGACCTCAT
GCAGCTTTAGCTAATAAAAGTTTCTTTAAGGCAGATAAAGTTACAATGCTGTGGAATAAAAAAGCTACTG
CTGTGTTGGTAATAGCTAGCACAGATGTTGACAAGACAGGAGCTTCCTACTATGGAGAACAAACTCTACA
CTACATTGCAACAAATGGAGAAAGTGCTGTAGTGCAATTACCAAAAAATGGCCCCATTTATGATGTAGTT
TGGAATTCTAGTTCTACTGAGTTTTGTGCTGTATATGGTTTTATGCCTGCCAAAGCGACAATTTTCAACT
TGAAATGTGATCCTGTATTTGACTTTGGAACTGGTCCTCGTAATGCAGCCTACTATAGCCCTCATGGACA
TATATTAGTATTAGCTGGATTTGGAAATCTGAGGGGACAAATGGAAGTGTGGGATGTGAAAAACTACAAA
CTTATTTCTAAACCGGTGGCTTCTGATTCTACATATTTTGCTTGGTGCCCGGATGGTGAGCATATTTTAA
CAGCTACATGTGCTCCCAGGTTACGGGTTAATAATGGATACAAAATTTGGCATTATACTGGCTCTATCTT
GCACAAGTATGATGTGCCATCAAATGCAGAATTATGGCAGGTTTCTTGGCAGCCATTTTTGGATGGAATA
TTTCCAGCAAAAACAATAACTTACCAAGCAGTTCCAAGTGAAGTACCCAATGAGGAACCTAAAGTTGCAA
CAGCTTATAGACCCCCAGCTTTAAGAAATAAACCAATCACCAATTCCAAATTGCATGAAGAGGAACCACC
TCAGAATATGAAACCACAATCAGGAAACGATAAGCCATTATCAAAAACAGCTCTTAAAAATCAAAGGAAG
CATGAAGCTAAGAAAGCTGCAAAGCAGGAAGCAAGAAGTGACAAGAGTCCAGATTTGGCACCTACTCCTG
CCCCACAGAGCACACCACGAAACACTGTCTCTCAGTCAATTTCTGGGGACCCTGAGATAGACAAAAAAAT
CAAGAACCTAAAGAAGAAACTGAAAGCAATCGAACAACTGAAAGAACAAGCAGCAACTGGAAAACAGCTA
GAAAAAAATCAGTTGGAGAAAATTCAGAAAGAAACAGCCCTTCTCCAGGAGCTGGAAGATTTGGAATTGG
GTATT
